Addgene plasmid #123142: As3 (pBW411J117-arsR)
Purpose: An arsenic sensor with optimized intracellular receptor density. Also used in the sensor cell array. pSB3K3 carrying J117-30arsR-t-ParsR-30gfp-t
Depositing lab: Baojun Wang. Depositing organization: University of Edinburgh. Publication: Cascaded amplifying circuits enable ultrasensitive cellular sensors for toxic metals. Wan X, Volpetti F, Petrova E, French C, Maerkl SJ, Wang B. Nat Chem Biol. 2019 May;15(5):540-548. doi: 10.1038/s41589-019-0244-3. Epub 2019 Mar 25. PubMed 30911179.
Backbone
  Vector backbone: pSB3K3
  Backbone size w/o insert (bp): 2750
  Total vector size (bp): 4347
  Vector type: Bacterial Expression, Synthetic Biology
Growth in bacteria
  Bacterial resistance: Kanamycin, 50 μg/mL
  Growth temperature: 37°C
  Growth strain: DH5alpha
  Copy number: Low Copy
Gene/Insert
  Gene/Insert name: J117-30arsR-t-ParsR-30gfp-t
  Species: Synthetic
  Insert size (bp): 1597
  Promoter: J117, ParsR
  Cloning method: Restriction Enzyme; 5′ cloning site EcoRI (not destroyed); 3′ cloning site PstI (not destroyed)
  Sequencing primers: 5′ TGCCACCTGACGTCTAAGAA; 3′ ATTACCGCCTTTGAGTGAGC
Resource information
  A portion of this plasmid was derived from a plasmid made by: From Dr Baojun Wang's publication: Wang, B., Barahona, M. & Buck, M. Amplification of small molecule-inducible gene expression via tuning of intracellular receptor densities. Nucleic Acids Res. 43, 1955–1964 (2015).
Terms and licenses: Academic/Nonprofit Terms; Industry Terms: Not Available to Industry
How to cite: As3 (pBW411J117-arsR) was a gift from Baojun Wang (Addgene plasmid # 123142 ; http://n2t.net/addgene:123142 ; RRID:Addgene_123142)
