[The description below was written by a language model from this plasmid's Addgene catalogue record and pLannotate feature annotations shown in this document.]
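Description:
As3 (pBW411J117-arsR) is a bacterial synthetic-biology plasmid that turns E. coli into a whole-cell arsenic sensor. It is built on the BioBrick backbone pSB3K3, which replicates from the p15A origin (catalogued as low copy) and is selected with kanamycin through the aph(3')-Ia aminoglycoside phosphotransferase gene. The sensor cassette of about 1.6 kb sits between the BioBrick prefix and suffix, cloned via EcoRI and PstI sites that remain intact. The short bom, RSF ori and β-lactamase hits in the annotation are only fragments and are probably backbone remnants rather than functional parts.

The insert comprises two transcription units in the same orientation. In the first, the constitutive promoter J117 drives the E. coli arsR gene, followed by a double terminator (rrnB T1 plus T7Te). The software labels J117 as a partial match to J23119, presumably because it belongs to the same Anderson promoter family. The "30" in the insert name likely denotes the ribosome binding site, though the record does not define it. In the second unit, the ArsR-regulated promoter ParsR, which is not annotated but would lie in the gap between the first terminator pair and the reporter, controls a gfp reporter ending in an identical terminator pair. The annotation tool calls this reading frame hfriFP, whereas the catalogue describes it as gfp.

ArsR represses ParsR until arsenic oxyions relieve repression, so fluorescence reports arsenic exposure. The choice of promoter strength for arsR sets the intracellular receptor density, which the depositors optimized to tune sensor performance. The plasmid was also used as a component of a sensor cell array. The sequenced record (4,269 nt) is slightly shorter than the catalogued total size of 4,347 bp.
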