Features (pLannotate 1.2.2; 15 found; start..end, strand, type, name):
    141..956     -  CDS            KanR: aminoglycoside phosphotransferase; aph(3')-Ia; confers resistance to kanamycin in bacteria or G418 (Geneticin®) in eukaryotes
   1283..1309    +  misc_feature   bom (fragment): basis of mobility region from pBR322
   1408..1463    -  rep_origin     RSF ori (fragment): Plasmids containing the RSF 1030 origin of replication can be propagated in E. coli cells that contain additional plasmids with compatible origins.
   1551..2095    -  rep_origin     p15A ori: Plasmids containing the medium-copy-number p15A origin of replication can be propagated in E. coli cells that contain a second plasmid with the ColE1 origin.
   2261..2506    -  CDS            bla(M) (fragment): β-lactamase lacking the signal sequence; bla(M); allows cytosolic expression of β-lactamase
   2585..2628    -  terminator     bacterial terminator: putative bacterial transcription terminator
   2631..2652    +  misc_feature   BioBrick prefix: BioBrick prefix for parts that do not start with "ATG"
   2653..2675    +  promoter       J23119(SpeI) promoter (fragment): bacterial promoter (Registry of Standard Biological Parts BBa J23119) modified to end with an SpeI site
   2717..3067    +  CDS            arsR: ARSR_ECOLI - Also known as arsE. Protein inferred from homology: Swiss-Prot protein existence level 3. Transcriptional repressor for the arsEFG operon. ArsE is a trans-acting regulatory protein which controls its own expression. The repressive effect of ArsE is alleviated by oxyions of +III oxidation state of arsenic, antimony, and bismuth, as well as arsenate (As(V)) (By similarity). From Escherichia coli (strain K12).
   3133..3204    +  terminator     rrnB T1 terminator: transcription terminator T1 from the E. coli rrnB gene
   3220..3247    +  terminator     T7Te terminator: phage T7 early transcription terminator
   3393..4106    +  CDS            hfriFP: hfriFP is a fluorescent protein published in 2013, derived from Herbaspirillum frisingense.
   4129..4200    +  terminator     rrnB T1 terminator: transcription terminator T1 from the E. coli rrnB gene
   4216..4243    +  terminator     T7Te terminator: phage T7 early transcription terminator
   4250..1       +  misc_feature   BioBrick suffix (across the origin): universal suffix for all parts
>Addgene plasmid #123142 | As3 (pBW411J117-arsR) | addgene full sequence | sequence record 241980 | Addgene NGS Result
GGCTTCCTCGCTCACTGACTCGCTGCGCTCGGTCGTTCGGCTGCGGCGAGCGGTATCAGCTCACTCAAAG
GCGGTAATCTCGAGTCCCGTCAAGTCAGCGTAATGCTCTGCCAGTGTTACAACCAATTAACCAATTCTGA
TTAGAAAAACTCATCGAGCATCAAATGAAACTGCAATTTATTCATATCAGGATTATCGATACCATATTTT
TGAAAAAGCCGTTTCTGTAATGAAGGAGAAAACTCACCGAGGCAGTTCCATAGGATGGCAAGATCCTGGT
ATCGGTCTGCGATTCCGACTCGTCCAACATCAATACAACCTATTAATTTCCCCTCGTCAAAAATAAGGTT
ATCAAGTGAGAAATCACCATGAGTGACGACTGAATCCGGTGAGAATGGCAAAAGCTTATGCATTTCTTTC
CAGACTTGTTCAACAGGCCAGCCATTACGCTCGTCATCAAAATCACTCGCATCAACCAAACCGTTATTCA
TTCGTGATTGCGCCTGAGCGAGACGAAATACGCGATCGCTGTTAAAAGGACAATTACAAACAGGAATCGA
ATGCAACCGGCGCAGGAACACTGCCAGCGCATCAACAATATTTTCACCTGAATAAGGATATTCTTCTAAT
ACCTGGAATGCTGTTTTCCCGGGGATCGCAGTGGTGAGTAACCATGCATCATCAGGAGTACGGATAAAAT
GCTTGATGGTCGGAAGAGGCATAAATTCCGTCAGCCAGTTTAGTCTGACCATCTCATCTGTAACATCATT
GGCAACGCTACCTTTGCCATGTTTCAGAAACAACTCTGGCGCATCGGGCTTCCCATACAATCGATAGATT
GTCGCACCTGATTGCCCGACATTATCGCGAGCCCATTTATACCCATATAAATCAGCATCCATGTTGGAAT
TTAATCGCGGCCTGGAGCAAGACGTTTCCCGTTGAATATGGCTCATAACACCCCTTGTATTACTGTTTAT
GTAAGCAGACAGTTTTATTGTTCATGATGATATATTTTTATCTTGTGCAATGTAACATCAGAGATTTTGA
GACACAACGTGGCTTTGTTGAATAAATCGAACTTTTGCTGAGTTGAAGGATCAGATCACGCATCTTCCCG
ACAACGCAGACCGTTCCGTGGCAAAGCAAAAGTTCAAAATCACCAACTGGTCCACCTACAACAAAGCTCT
CATCAACCGTGGCTCCCTCACTTTCTGGCTGGATGATGGGGCGATTCAGGCCTGGTATGAGTCAGCAACA
CCTTCTTCACGAGGCAGACCTCAGCGCTAGCGGAGTGTATACTGGCTTACTATGTTGGCACTGATGAGGG
TGTCAGTGAAGTGCTTCATGTGGCAGGAGAAAAAAGGCTGCACCGGTGCGTCAGCAGAATATGTGATACA
GGATATATTCCGCTTCCTCGCTCACTGACTCGCTACGCTCGGTCGTTCGACTGCGGCGAGCGGAAATGGC
TTACGAACGGGGCGGAGATTTCCTGGAAGATGCCAGGAAGATACTTAACAGGGAAGTGAGAGGGCCGCGG
CAAAGCCGTTTTTCCATAGGCTCCGCCCCCTGACAAGCATCACGAAATCTGACGCTCAAATCAGTGGTGG
CGAAACCCGACAGGACTATAAAGATACCAGGCGTTTCCCCCTGGCGGCTCCCTCGTGCGCTCTCCTGTTC
CTGCCTTTCGGTTTACCGGTGTCATTCCGCTGTTATGGCCGCGTTTGTCTCATTCCACGCCTGACACTCA
GTTCCGGGTAGGCAGTTCGCTCCAAGCTGGACTGTATGCACGAACCCCCCGTTCAGTCCGACCGCTGCGC
CTTATCCGGTAACTATCGTCTTGAGTCCAACCCGGAAAGACATGCAAAAGCACCACTGGCAGCAGCCACT
GGTAATTGATTTAGAGGAGTTAGTCTTGAAGTCATGCGCCGGTTAAGGCTAAACTGAAAGGACAAGTTTT
GGTGACTGCGCTCCTCCAAGCCAGTTACCTCGGTTCAAAGAGTTGGTAGCTCAGAGAACCTTCAAAAAAC
CGCCCTGCAAGGCGGTTTTTTCGTTTTCAGAGCAAGAGATTACGCGCAGACCAAAACGATCTCAAGAAGA
TCATCTTATTAAGGGGTCTGACGCTCAGTGGAACGAAAACTCACGTTAAGGGATTTTGGTCATGAGATTA
TCAAAAAGGATCTTCACCTAGATCCTTTTAAATTAAAAATGAAGTTTTAAATCAATCTAAAGTATATATG
AGTAAACTTGGTCTGACAGTTACCAATGCTTAATCAGTGAGGCACCTATCTCAGCGATCTGTCTATTTCG
TTCATCCATAGTTGCCTGACTCCCCGTCGTGTAGATAACTACGATACGGGAGGGCTTACCATCTGGCCCC
AGTGCTGCAATGATACCGCGAGACCCACGCTCACCGGCTCCAGATTTATCAGCAATAAACCAGCCAGCCG
GAAGGGCCGAGCGCAGAAGTGGTCCTGCAACTTTATCCGCCTCCATCCAGTCTATTCCATGGTGCCACCT
GACGTCTAAGAAACCATTATTATCATGACATTAACCTATAAAAATAGGCGTATCACGAGGCAGAATTTCA
GATAAAAAAAATCCTTAGCTTTCGCTAAGGATGATTTCTGGAATTCGCGGCCGCTTCTAGAGTTGACAGC
TAGCTCAGTCCTAGGGATTGTGCTAGCTACTAGAGATTAAAGAGGAGAAATACTAGATGTCATTTCTGTT
ACCCATCCAATTGTTCAAAATTCTTGCTGATGAAACCCGTCTGGGCATCGTTTTACTGCTCAGCGAACTG
GGAGAGTTATGCGTCTGCGATCTCTGCACTGCTCTCGACCAGTCGCAGCCCAAGATCTCCCGCCACCTGG
CATTGCTGCGTGAAAGCGGGCTATTGCTGGACCGCAAGCAAGGTAAGTGGGTTCATTACCGCTTATCACC
GCATATTCCAGCATGGGCGGCGAAAATTATTGATGAGGCCTGGCGATGTGAACAGGAAAAGGTTCAGGCG
ATTGTCCGCAACCTGGCTCGACAAAACTGTTCCGGGGACAGTAAGAACATTTGCAGTTAAAAATTTAGCT
AAACACACATGAATTTTCAGATGTGTTTTATCCGGGTACTAGAGCCAGGCATCAAATAAAACGAAAGGCT
CAGTCGAAAGACTGGGCCTTTCGTTTTATCTGTTGTTTGTCGGTGAACGCTCTCTACTAGAGTCACACTG
GCTCACCTTCGGGTGGGCCTTTCTGCGTTTATATACTAGAGCCAACTCAAAATTCACACCTATTACCTTC
CTCTGCACTTACACATTCGTTAAGTCATATATGTTTTTGACTTATCCGCTTCGAAGAGAGACACTACCTG
CAATACTAGAGATTAAAGAGGAGAAATACTAGATGCGTAAAGGAGAAGAACTTTTCACTGGAGTTGTCCC
AATTCTTGTTGAATTAGATGGTGATGTTAATGGGCACAAATTTTCTGTCAGTGGAGAGGGTGAAGGTGAT
GCAACATACGGAAAACTTACCCTTAAATTTATTTGCACTACTGGAAAACTACCTGTTCCATGGCCAACAC
TTGTCACTACTTTCGGTTATGGTGTTCAATGCTTTGCGAGATACCCAGATCATATGAAACAGCATGACTT
TTTCAAGAGTGCCATGCCCGAAGGTTATGTACAGGAAAGAACTATATTTTTCAAAGATGACGGGAACTAC
AAGACACGTGCTGAAGTCAAGTTTGAAGGTGATACCCTTGTTAATAGAATCGAGTTAAAAGGTATTGATT
TTAAAGAAGATGGAAACATTCTTGGACACAAATTGGAATACAACTATAACTCACACAATGTATACATCAT
GGCAGACAAACAAAAGAATGGAATCAAAGTTAACTTCAAAATTAGACACAACATTGAAGATGGAAGCGTT
CAACTAGCAGACCATTATCAACAAAATACTCCAATTGGCGATGGCCCTGTCCTTTTACCAGACAACCATT
ACCTGTCCACACAATCTGCCCTTTCGAAAGATCCCAACGAAAAGAGAGACCACATGGTCCTTCTTGAGTT
TGTAACAGCTGCTGGGATTACACATGGCATGGATGAACTATACAAATAATAATACTAGAGCCAGGCATCA
AATAAAACGAAAGGCTCAGTCGAAAGACTGGGCCTTTCGTTTTATCTGTTGTTTGTCGGTGAACGCTCTC
TACTAGAGTCACACTGGCTCACCTTCGGGTGGGCCTTTCTGCGTTTATATACTAGTAGCGGCCGCTGCA
